Addgene plasmid #162632: pcDNA4/TO-2xStrep-ORF68 C191A/C192A
Purpose: Expresses N-terminal 2x-Strep-tagged ORF68 C191A/C192A in mammalian cells
Depositing lab: Britt Glaunsinger. Depositing organization: University of California, Berkeley. Publication: A pentameric protein ring with novel architecture is required for herpesviral packaging. Didychuk AL, Gates SN, Gardner MR, Strong LM, Martin A, Glaunsinger BA. Elife. 2021 Feb 8;10. pii: 62261. doi: 10.7554/eLife.62261. PubMed 33554858.
Backbone
  Vector backbone: pcDNA4/TO
  Backbone manufacturer: Invitrogen
  Backbone size w/o insert (bp): 5111
  Total vector size (bp): 6512
  Vector type: Mammalian Expression
  Selectable markers: Zeocin
Growth in bacteria
  Bacterial resistance: Ampicillin, 100 μg/mL
  Growth temperature: 37°C
  Growth strain: DH5alpha
  Copy number: High Copy
Gene/Insert
  Gene/Insert name: ORF68
  Species: KSHV (HHV-8)
  Insert size (bp): 1401
  Mutation: Amino acids C191 and C192 mutated to alanine
  Promoter: CMV
  Tag / fusion protein: N-terminal 2xStrep-Tag II (N terminal on backbone)
  Cloning method: Ligation Independent Cloning
  Sequencing primers: 5′ CGCAAATGGGCGGTAGGCGTG; 3′ ACAGTGGGAGTGGCACCTT
Terms and licenses: Academic/Nonprofit Terms; Industry Terms: Not Available to Industry
How to cite: pcDNA4/TO-2xStrep-ORF68 C191A/C192A was a gift from Britt Glaunsinger (Addgene plasmid # 162632 ; http://n2t.net/addgene:162632 ; RRID:Addgene_162632)
