[The description below was written by a language model from this plasmid's Addgene catalogue record and pLannotate feature annotations shown in this document.]
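Description:
pcDNA4/TO-2xStrep-ORF68 C191A/C192A is a mammalian expression plasmid of about 6.5 kb, built on the Invitrogen pcDNA4/TO backbone. It produces a mutant form of the Kaposi's sarcoma-associated herpesvirus (KSHV/HHV-8) protein ORF68. In bacteria it is maintained at high copy from a ColE1/pUC-type origin under ampicillin selection (AmpR with its own bla promoter), and it also carries an f1 origin. For mammalian cells, a Zeocin resistance cassette is provided by the Sh ble gene. This gene sits behind tandem SV40 early and EM7 promoters and is terminated by an SV40 polyadenylation signal, so the same marker can function in both mammalian and bacterial hosts.

The expression cassette uses the human CMV immediate-early enhancer and promoter, followed by two short tet operator sequences. The automated annotation labels these as PLtetO-1 and TRE fragments, but they correspond to the TetO2 arrangement of the "TO" backbone. In cells expressing the Tet repressor, transcription is held off until tetracycline or doxycycline is added, whereas in ordinary cells the promoter is constitutive. Downstream lies an N-terminal 2xStrep-tag II, of which only a fragment is recognised in the feature table. It is fused to the 1,401 bp ORF68 coding sequence, which is terminated by the bGH polyadenylation signal. ORF68 is the KSHV homologue of the herpesvirus UL32 family, implicated in cleavage and packaging of viral genomic DNA into capsids. This version replaces cysteines 191 and 192 with alanines. The Strep tag allows affinity capture on Strep-Tactin resin and detection of the protein. The construct therefore suits expression, purification and functional comparison of this cysteine mutant with wild-type ORF68, although the record does not state the specific role of these residues.
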