Features (pLannotate 1.2.2; 23 found; start..end, strand, type, name):
     27..79      -  misc_feature   bom (fragment): basis of mobility region from pBR322
    234..613     +  enhancer       CMV enhancer: human cytomegalovirus immediate early enhancer
    614..817     +  promoter       CMV promoter: human cytomegalovirus (CMV) immediate early promoter
    819..838     +  promoter       PLtetO-1 promoter (fragment): modified phage lambda PL promoter with tet operator sites (Lutz and Bujard, 1997)
    840..859     +  promoter       PLtetO-1 promoter (fragment): modified phage lambda PL promoter with tet operator sites (Lutz and Bujard, 1997)
    867..900     +  promoter       TRE3GV promoter (fragment): 3rd-generation Tet-responsive promoter that can be activated by binding of Tet-On® 3G, optimized for retroviral and lentiviral vectors
    989..1012    +  CDS            Twin-Strep-tag (fragment): two Strep-Tag®II moieties connected by a linker for enhanced binding to Strep-Tactin®, an engineered form of streptavidin (Schmidt et al., 2013)
   1083..2483    +  CDS            ORF68: UL32_HHV8P - Protein inferred from homology: Swiss-Prot protein existence level 3. Plays a role in efficient localization of neo-synthesized capsids to nuclear replication compartments, thereby controlling cleavage and packaging of virus genomic DNA. From Human herpesvirus 8 type P (isolate GK18) (HHV-8) (Kaposi's sarcoma-associated herpesvirus).
   2529..2753    +  polyA_signal   bGH poly(A) signal: bovine growth hormone polyadenylation signal
   2757..2778    +  promoter       SV40 promoter (fragment): SV40 enhancer and early promoter
   2799..3227    +  rep_origin     f1 ori (sequence partly withheld): f1 bacteriophage origin of replication; arrow indicates direction of (+) strand synthesis
   3241..3570    +  promoter       SV40 promoter: SV40 enhancer and early promoter
   3618..3665    +  promoter       EM7 promoter: synthetic bacterial promoter&nbsp
   3684..4058    +  CDS            BleoR: antibiotic-binding protein; Sh ble from Streptoalloteichus hindustanus; confers resistance to bleomycin, phleomycin, and Zeocin™
   4068..4193    +  CDS            ble (fragment): BLE_KLEPN - Experimental evidence at protein level: Swiss-Prot protein existence level 1. Binding protein with a strong affinity to the bleomycin family of antibiotics. Binds to CL990; an antimitotic-antibiotic compound. From Klebsiella pneumoniae.
   4188..4309    +  polyA_signal   SV40 poly(A) signal: SV40 polyadenylation signal
   4382..4398    -  protein_bind   lac operator: The lac repressor binds to the lac operator to inhibit transcription in E. coli. This inhibition can be relieved by adding lactose or isopropyl-β-D-thiogalactopyranoside (IPTG). lac repressor encoded by lacI
   4406..4436    -  promoter       lac promoter: promoter for the E. coli lac operon
   4451..4472    -  protein_bind   CAP binding site: CAP binding activates transcription in the presence of cAMP. E. coli catabolite activator protein
   4485..4577    -  CDS            lacI (fragment): lac repressor; lacI; The lac repressor binds to the lac operator to inhibit transcription in E. coli. This inhibition can be relieved by adding lactose or isopropyl-β-D-thiogalactopyranoside (IPTG).
   4760..5348    -  rep_origin     ori: high-copy-number ColE1/pMB1/pBR322/pUC origin of replication
   5519..6379    -  CDS            AmpR: β-lactamase; bla; confers resistance to ampicillin, carbenicillin, and related antibiotics
   6380..6484    -  promoter       AmpR promoter: bla
>Addgene plasmid #162632 | pcDNA4/TO-2xStrep-ORF68 C191A/C192A | addgene full sequence | sequence record 320331 | Addgene NGS Result
ACGGATCGGGAGATCTCCCGATCCCCTATGGTGCACTCTCAGTACAATCTGCTCTGATGCCGCATAGTTA
AGCCAGTATCTGCTCCCTGCTTGTGTGTTGGAGGTCGCTGAGTAGTGCGCGAGCAAAATTTAAGCTACAA
CAAGGCAAGGCTTGACCGACAATTGCATGAAGAATCTGCTTAGGGTTAGGCGTTTTGCGCTGCTTCGCGA
TGTACGGGCCAGATATACGCGTTGACATTGATTATTGACTAGTTATTAATAGTAATCAATTACGGGGTCA
TTAGTTCATAGCCCATATATGGAGTTCCGCGTTACATAACTTACGGTAAATGGCCCGCCTGGCTGACCGC
CCAACGACCCCCGCCCATTGACGTCAATAATGACGTATGTTCCCATAGTAACGCCAATAGGGACTTTCCA
TTGACGTCAATGGGTGGAGTATTTACGGTAAACTGCCCACTTGGCAGTACATCAAGTGTATCATATGCCA
AGTACGCCCCCTATTGACGTCAATGACGGTAAATGGCCCGCCTGGCATTATGCCCAGTACATGACCTTAT
GGGACTTTCCTACTTGGCAGTACATCTACGTATTAGTCATCGCTATTACCATGGTGATGCGGTTTTGGCA
GTACATCAATGGGCGTGGATAGCGGTTTGACTCACGGGGATTTCCAAGTCTCCACCCCATTGACGTCAAT
GGGAGTTTGTTTTGGCACCAAAATCAACGGGACTTTCCAAAATGTCGTAACAACTCCGCCCCATTGACGC
AAATGGGCGGTAGGCGTGTACGGTGGGAGGTCTATATAAGCAGAGCTCTCCCTATCAGTGATAGAGATCT
CCCTATCAGTGATAGAGATCGTCGACGAGCTCGTTTAGTGAACCGTCAGATCGCCTGGAGACGCCATCCA
CGCTGTTTTGACCTCCATAGAAGACACCGGGACCGATCCAGCCTCCGGACTCTAGCGTTTAAACTTAAGC
TTACCAATGTGGAGCCACCCCCAGTTCGAGAAGGGCGGCGGCAGCGGCGGCGGCAGCGGCGGCGGCAGCT
GGAGCCACCCCCAGTTCGAGAAGGGGGCGGCCATGTTTGTTCCCTGGCAACTCGGTACAATTACCCGTCA
CCGAGATGAGCTCCAAAAACTACTGGCAGCCTCCCTGCTCCCGGAGCACCCGGAGGAGAGCCTCGGTAAC
CCCATAATGACACAGATTCACCAGTCGCTCCAACCATCTTCCCCCTGCAGGGTCTGTCAGCTCCTATTTT
CTCTGGTCCGCGATTCGTCCACCCCCATGGGTTTCTTCGAGGACTATGCCTGCCTCTGCTTCTTCTGTCT
ATACGCCCCACACTGCTGGACCTCGACCATGGCGGCAGCGGCAGACCTGTGCGAGATCATGCATCTGCAC
TTTCCAGAAGAGGAGGCGACATACGGGCTATTCGGACCGGGTCGCCTTATGGGTATCGACTTGCAGCTGC
ACTTCTTTGTTCAAAAGTGCTTTAAGACCACCGCCGCCGAAAAAATACTGGGAATATCCAACCTGCAATT
TTTAAAATCAGAATTCATCCGGGGCATGCTCACAGGCACCATCACCTGCAACTTCTGCTTCAAAACGTCC
TGGCCCAGGACAGACAAGGAGGAGGCCACCGGCCCCACCCCAGCCGCCCAGATTACAGACACCACCACCG
CACCCGCGAGCGGCATACCGGAACTAGCCCGGGCCACATTCTGCGGCGCAAGTCGCCCCACAAAGCCCAG
CCTACTTCCCGCGCTAATAGATATCTGGTCCACGAGCTCAGAGCTCCTTGACGAGCCGCGCCCTCGACTG
ATCGCAAGCGACATGAGTGAACTCAAATCCGTGGTCGCATCCCACGATCCGTTCTTCTCTCCCCCGCTTC
AGGCAGACACCTCCCAGGGTCCATGTCTAATGCACCCAACCCTGGGGCTACGATACAAAAACGGGACTGC
ATCCGTCTGCCTCCTCTGCGAGTGCCTTGCGGCACACCCAGAGGCACCCAAGGCGCTGCAGACCCTTCAG
TGCGAGGTAATGGGCCATATAGAAAACAACGTAAAGCTGGTAGACAGAATTGCCTTTGTGTTGGACAACC
CATTCGCCATGCCATATGTCTCAGATCCGCTACTTAGAGAGCTGATCCGGGGCTGTACCCCACAGGAAAT
TCACAAGCACCTGTTCTGCGACCCGCTGTGCGCCCTCAATGCTAAGGTGGTGTCAGAGGACGTACTATTC
CGCCTGCCCAGGGAGCAGGAGTATAAAAAGCTCAGGGCATCCGCGGCCGCCGGACAGCTCCTCGATGCCA
ACACCCTGTTCGACTGCGAGGTCGTGCAGACTTTGGTCTTTCTCTTTAAGGGTCTCCAAAACGCCAGGGT
GGGGAAAACCACCTCACTAGACATTATTCGGGAGCTAACCGCACAACTAAAAAGACACCGCCTAGACCTG
GCCCACCCCTCACAGACGTCACACTTGTACGCTTAATCGAGTCTAGAGGGCCCGTTTAAACCCGCTGATC
AGCCTCGACTGTGCCTTCTAGTTGCCAGCCATCTGTTGTTTGCCCCTCCCCCGTGCCTTCCTTGACCCTG
GAAGGTGCCACTCCCACTGTCCTTTCCTAATAAAATGAGGAAATTGCATCGCATTGTCTGAGTAGGTGTC
ATTCTATTCTGGGGGGTGGGGTGGGGCAGGACAGCAAGGGGGAGGATTGGGAAGACAATAGCAGGCATGC
TGGGGATGCGGTGGGCTCTATGGCTTCTGAGGCGGAAAGAACCAGCTGGGGCTCTAGGGGGTATCCCC
[124 nt withheld, positions 2799-2922]
C
[91 nt withheld, positions 2924-3014]
A
[49 nt withheld, positions 3016-3064]
CCTTTGACGTTGGAGTCCACGTTCTTT
[37 nt withheld, positions 3092-3128]
ACCCTATCTCGGTCTATTCTTTTGATTTATAAGGGATTTTGCCGATTTCGGCCTATTGGTTAAAAAATGA
GCTGATTTAACAAAAATTTAACGCGAATTAATTCTGTGGAATGTGTGTCAGTTAGGGTGTGGAAAGTCCC
CAGGCTCCCCAGCAGGCAGAAGTATGCAAAGCATGCATCTCAATTAGTCAGCAACCAGGTGTGGAAAGTC
CCCAGGCTCCCCAGCAGGCAGAAGTATGCAAAGCATGCATCTCAATTAGTCAGCAACCATAGTCCCGCCC
CTAACTCCGCCCATCCCGCCCCTAACTCCGCCCAGTTCCGCCCATTCTCCGCCCCATGGCTGACTAATTT
TTTTTATTTATGCAGAGGCCGAGGCCGCCTCTGCCTCTGAGCTATTCCAGAAGTAGTGAGGAGGCTTTTT
TGGAGGCCTAGGCTTTTGCAAAAAGCTCCCGGGAGCTTGTATATCCATTTTCGGATCTGATCAGCACGTG
TTGACAATTAATCATCGGCATAGTATATCGGCATAGTATAATACGACAAGGTGAGGAACTAAACCATGGC
CAAGTTGACCAGTGCCGTTCCGGTGCTCACCGCGCGCGACGTCGCCGGAGCGGTCGAGTTCTGGACCGAC
CGGCTCGGGTTCTCCCGGGACTTCGTGGAGGACGACTTCGCCGGTGTGGTCCGGGACGACGTGACCCTGT
TCATCAGCGCGGTCCAGGACCAGGTGGTGCCGGACAACACCCTGGCCTGGGTGTGGGTGCGCGGCCTGGA
CGAGCTGTACGCCGAGTGGTCGGAGGTCGTGTCCACGAACTTCCGGGACGCCTCCGGGCCGGCCATGACC
GAGATCGGCGAGCAGCCGTGGGGGCGGGAGTTCGCCCTGCGCGACCCGGCCGGCAACTGCGTGCACTTCG
TGGCCGAGGAGCAGGACTGACACGTGCTACGAGATTTCGATTCCACCGCCGCCTTCTATGAAAGGTTGGG
CTTCGGAATCGTTTTCCGGGACGCCGGCTGGATGATCCTCCAGCGCGGGGATCTCATGCTGGAGTTCTTC
GCCCACCCCAACTTGTTTATTGCAGCTTATAATGGTTACAAATAAAGCAATAGCATCACAAATTTCACAA
ATAAAGCATTTTTTTCACTGCATTCTAGTTGTGGTTTGTCCAAACTCATCAATGTATCTTATCATGTCTG
TATACCGTCGACCTCTAGCTAGAGCTTGGCGTAATCATGGTCATAGCTGTTTCCTGTGTGAAATTGTTAT
CCGCTCACAATTCCACACAACATACGAGCCGGAAGCATAAAGTGTAAAGCCTGGGGTGCCTAATGAGTGA
GCTAACTCACATTAATTGCGTTGCGCTCACTGCCCGCTTTCCAGTCGGGAAACCTGTCGTGCCAGCTGCA
TTAATGAATCGGCCAACGCGCGGGGAGAGGCGGTTTGCGTATTGGGCGCTCTTCCGCTTCCTCGCTCACT
GACTCGCTGCGCTCGGTCGTTCGGCTGCGGCGAGCGGTATCAGCTCACTCAAAGGCGGTAATACGGTTAT
CCACAGAATCAGGGGATAACGCAGGAAAGAACATGTGAGCAAAAGGCCAGCAAAAGGCCAGGAACCGTAA
AAAGGCCGCGTTGCTGGCGTTTTTCCATAGGCTCCGCCCCCCTGACGAGCATCACAAAAATCGACGCTCA
AGTCAGAGGTGGCGAAACCCGACAGGACTATAAAGATACCAGGCGTTTCCCCCTGGAAGCTCCCTCGTGC
GCTCTCCTGTTCCGACCCTGCCGCTTACCGGATACCTGTCCGCCTTTCTCCCTTCGGGAAGCGTGGCGCT
TTCTCATAGCTCACGCTGTAGGTATCTCAGTTCGGTGTAGGTCGTTCGCTCCAAGCTGGGCTGTGTGCAC
GAACCCCCCGTTCAGCCCGACCGCTGCGCCTTATCCGGTAACTATCGTCTTGAGTCCAACCCGGTAAGAC
ACGACTTATCGCCACTGGCAGCAGCCACTGGTAACAGGATTAGCAGAGCGAGGTATGTAGGCGGTGCTAC
AGAGTTCTTGAAGTGGTGGCCTAACTACGGCTACACTAGAAGAACAGTATTTGGTATCTGCGCTCTGCTG
AAGCCAGTTACCTTCGGAAAAAGAGTTGGTAGCTCTTGATCCGGCAAACAAACCACCGCTGGTAGCGGTG
GTTTTTTTGTTTGCAAGCAGCAGATTACGCGCAGAAAAAAAGGATCTCAAGAAGATCCTTTGATCTTTTC
TACGGGGTCTGACGCTCAGTGGAACGAAAACTCACGTTAAGGGATTTTGGTCATGAGATTATCAAAAAGG
ATCTTCACCTAGATCCTTTTAAATTAAAAATGAAGTTTTAAATCAATCTAAAGTATATATGAGTAAACTT
GGTCTGACAGTTACCAATGCTTAATCAGTGAGGCACCTATCTCAGCGATCTGTCTATTTCGTTCATCCAT
AGTTGCCTGACTCCCCGTCGTGTAGATAACTACGATACGGGAGGGCTTACCATCTGGCCCCAGTGCTGCA
ATGATACCGCGAGACCCACGCTCACCGGCTCCAGATTTATCAGCAATAAACCAGCCAGCCGGAAGGGCCG
AGCGCAGAAGTGGTCCTGCAACTTTATCCGCCTCCATCCAGTCTATTAATTGTTGCCGGGAAGCTAGAGT
AAGTAGTTCGCCAGTTAATAGTTTGCGCAACGTTGTTGCCATTGCTACAGGCATCGTGGTGTCACGCTCG
TCGTTTGGTATGGCTTCATTCAGCTCCGGTTCCCAACGATCAAGGCGAGTTACATGATCCCCCATGTTGT
GCAAAAAAGCGGTTAGCTCCTTCGGTCCTCCGATCGTTGTCAGAAGTAAGTTGGCCGCAGTGTTATCACT
CATGGTTATGGCAGCACTGCATAATTCTCTTACTGTCATGCCATCCGTAAGATGCTTTTCTGTGACTGGT
GAGTACTCAACCAAGTCATTCTGAGAATAGTGTATGCGGCGACCGAGTTGCTCTTGCCCGGCGTCAATAC
GGGATAATACCGCGCCACATAGCAGAACTTTAAAAGTGCTCATCATTGGAAAACGTTCTTCGGGGCGAAA
ACTCTCAAGGATCTTACCGCTGTTGAGATCCAGTTCGATGTAACCCACTCGTGCACCCAACTGATCTTCA
GCATCTTTTACTTTCACCAGCGTTTCTGGGTGAGCAAAAACAGGAAGGCAAAATGCCGCAAAAAAGGGAA
TAAGGGCGACACGGAAATGTTGAATACTCATACTCTTCCTTTTTCAATATTATTGAAGCATTTATCAGGG
TTATTGTCTCATGAGCGGATACATATTTGAATGTATTTAGAAAAATAAACAAATAGGGGTTCCGCGCACA
TTTCCCCGAAAAGTGCCACCTGACGTCG
